Addgene plasmid #237383: pTCB-avelHCknob6xHis
Purpose: pTwist CMV BetaGlobin encoding avelumab heavy chain with knob Fc and 6xHis tag
Depositing lab: Carolyn Bertozzi & Jessica Stark. Depositing organization: Stanford University. Publication: Antibody-lectin chimeras for glyco-immune checkpoint blockade. Stark JC, Gray MA, Ibarlucea-Benitez I, Lustig M, Bond A, Cho B, Govil I, Luu T, Priestley MJ, Veth TS, Errington WJ, Bruncsics B, Ribi MK, Williams LA, Sarkar CA, Wisnovsky S, Riley NM, Morrissey MA, Valerius T, Ravetch JV, Bertozzi CR. Nat Biotechnol. 2025 Dec 16. doi: 10.1038/s41587-025-02884-6. PubMed 41402487.
Backbone
  Vector backbone: pTwist CMV BetaGlobin
  Backbone manufacturer: Twist Bioscience
  Backbone size w/o insert (bp): 4832
  Total vector size (bp): 6260
  Vector type: Mammalian Expression
Growth in bacteria
  Bacterial resistance: Ampicillin, 100 μg/mL
  Growth temperature: 37°C
  Growth strain: DH5alpha
  Copy number: High Copy
Gene/Insert
  Gene/Insert name: avelumab heavy chain
  Species: H. sapiens (human)
  Insert size (bp): 1428
  Promoter: CMV
  Tag / fusion protein: 6xHis (C terminal on insert)
  Cloning method: Restriction Enzyme; 5′ cloning site XhoI (not destroyed); 3′ cloning site NheI (not destroyed)
  Sequencing primers: 5′ N/A
Terms and licenses: Academic/Nonprofit Terms; Industry Terms: Not Available to Industry
Depositor comments: Please visit https://doi.org/10.1101/2022.10.26.513931 for bioRxiv preprint.
How to cite: pTCB-avelHCknob6xHis was a gift from Carolyn Bertozzi & Jessica Stark (Addgene plasmid # 237383 ; http://n2t.net/addgene:237383 ; RRID:Addgene_237383)
