[The description below was written by a language model from this plasmid's Addgene catalogue record and pLannotate feature annotations shown in this document.]
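Description:
pTCB-avelHCknob6xHis is a 6,260 bp mammalian expression plasmid built on the Twist Bioscience pTwist CMV BetaGlobin backbone. It encodes the heavy chain of avelumab, a human IgG1 anti-PD-L1 antibody, with a "knob" Fc and a C-terminal 6xHis tag. It is propagated in E. coli through a high-copy ColE1/pUC-type origin and selected with ampicillin via the AmpR β-lactamase gene. A short additional bla fragment is also annotated in the backbone.

The roughly 1.4 kb insert was cloned between XhoI and NheI sites, and most of it is annotated as matching human IgG1. Expression is driven by the CMV immediate-early enhancer and promoter. A truncated human β-globin intron follows in the 5′ untranslated region, an arrangement generally used to improve mRNA processing and expression, and transcripts are terminated by an SV40 polyadenylation signal. The expression unit is flanked by 5′ and 3′ β-globin insulator elements, and T7 and rrnG terminators plus a synthetic poly(A) signal upstream of the enhancer help isolate it from the bacterial backbone.

Knob mutations in the Fc are half of the knobs-into-holes strategy, which favours pairing with a complementary "hole" Fc chain rather than homodimerisation. The His tag allows metal-affinity purification or detection of products containing this chain. No light chain or hole partner is encoded here, so these would have to come from separate constructs. The associated publication concerns antibody-lectin chimeras for glyco-immune checkpoint blockade, which suggests this plasmid supplies the antibody arm of such heterodimeric molecules in transfected mammalian cells. The record does not state the specific partner chain or the specific knob substitutions.
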