Features (pLannotate 1.2.2; 17 found; start..end, strand, type, name):
     64..1410    +  CDS            IGG1_HUMAN: Experimental evidence at protein level: Swiss-Prot protein existence level 1. Immunoglobulins, also known as antibodies, are membrane-bound or secreted glycoproteins produced by B lymphocytes. In the recognition phase of humoral immunity, the membrane-bound immunoglobulins serve as receptors which, upon binding of a specific antigen, trigger the clonal expansion and differentiation of B lymphocytes into immunoglobulins- secreting plasma cells. Secreted immunoglobulins mediate the effector phase of humoral immunity, which results in the elimination of bound antigens (PubMed:22158414, PubMed:201
   1484..1605    -  polyA_signal   SV40 poly(A) signal: SV40 polyadenylation signal
   1628..1697    -  CDS            large T antigen (fragment): large T antigen from SV40 (simian virus 40)
   1720..1766    +  terminator     T7 terminator: transcription terminator for bacteriophage T7 RNA polymerase
   1796..1932    +  terminator     rrnG terminator: transcription terminator from the E. coli ribosomal RNA rrnG operon (Albrechtsen et al., 1991)
   1977..2048    +  misc_feature   3' β-globin insulator: insulator downstream of the human β-globin locus (Farrell et al., 2002)
   2274..2862    -  rep_origin     ori: high-copy-number ColE1/pMB1/pBR322/pUC origin of replication
   3034..3098    -  CDS            bla(M) (fragment): β-lactamase lacking the signal sequence; bla(M); allows cytosolic expression of β-lactamase
   3608..4468    +  CDS            AmpR: β-lactamase; bla; confers resistance to ampicillin, carbenicillin, and related antibiotics
   4481..4617    +  terminator     rrnG terminator: transcription terminator from the E. coli ribosomal RNA rrnG operon (Albrechtsen et al., 1991)
   4769..4840    +  misc_feature   5' β-globin insulator: insulator upstream of the human β-globin locus (Farrell et al., 2002)
   4845..4891    -  terminator     T7 terminator: transcription terminator for bacteriophage T7 RNA polymerase
   4909..4957    -  polyA_signal   poly(A) signal: synthetic polyadenylation signal
   5038..5341    +  enhancer       CMV enhancer: human cytomegalovirus immediate early enhancer
   5414..5431    -  promoter       CMV promoter (fragment): human cytomegalovirus (CMV) immediate early promoter
   5494..5545    +  promoter       CMVd2 promoter: truncated human cytomegalovirus (CMV) immediate early promoter that yields moderately reduced expression relative to the full-length promoter
   5679..6154    +  intron         β-globin intron: internally truncated intron from human β-globin
>Addgene plasmid #237383 | pTCB-avelHCknob6xHis | addgene full sequence | sequence record 487874 | Addgene NGS Result
CTCGAGATGGGATGGTCATGTATCATCCTTTTTCTAGTAGCAACTGCAACCGGTGTACATTCCGAAGTTC
AATTGCTGGAGAGCGGCGGAGGTTTGGTCCAGCCCGGCGGTTCTTTGCGACTGTCCTGCGCAGCCTCTGG
TTTCACATTTTCTTCCTACATTATGATGTGGGTGCGCCAGGCTCCTGGAAAGGGACTTGAATGGGTAAGC
AGCATTTATCCCTCTGGTGGGATCACTTTCTACGCCGATACCGTGAAGGGGAGATTCACTATATCACGAG
ACAACTCAAAGAATACCCTCTATCTTCAGATGAATAGTTTGCGAGCCGAGGATACGGCTGTCTACTACTG
TGCCAGGATCAAGTTGGGTACCGTGACAACTGTTGATTATTGGGGTCAAGGAACTCTCGTAACCGTCAGC
AGTGCTAGCACCAAGGGCCCATCGGTCTTCCCCCTGGCACCCTCCTCCAAGAGCACCTCTGGGGGCACAG
CGGCCCTGGGCTGCCTGGTCAAGGACTACTTCCCCGAACCGGTGACGGTGTCGTGGAACTCAGGCGCCCT
GACCAGCGGCGTGCACACCTTCCCGGCTGTCCTACAGTCCTCAGGACTCTACTCCCTCAGCAGCGTGGTG
ACCGTGCCCTCCAGCAGCTTGGGCACCCAGACCTACATCTGCAACGTGAATCACAAGCCCAGCAACACCA
AGGTGGACAAGAAAGTTGAGCCCAAATCTTGTGACAAAACTCACACATGCCCACCGTGCCCAGCACCTGA
ACTCCTGGGGGGACCGTCAGTCTTCCTCTTCCCCCCAAAACCCAAGGACACCCTCATGATCTCCCGGACC
CCTGAGGTCACATGCGTGGTGGTGGACGTGAGCCACGAAGACCCTGAGGTCAAGTTCAACTGGTACGTGG
ACGGCGTGGAGGTGCATAATGCCAAGACAAAGCCGCGGGAGGAGCAGTACAACAGCACGTACCGTGTGGT
CAGCGTCCTCACCGTCCTGCACCAGGACTGGCTGAATGGCAAGGAGTACAAGTGCAAGGTCTCCAACAAA
GCCCTCCCAGCCCCCATCGAGAAAACCATCTCCAAAGCCAAAGGGCAGCCCCGAGAACCACAGGTGTACA
CCCTGCCCCCATGCCGGGATGAGCTGACCAAGAACCAGGTCAGCCTGTGGTGCCTGGTCAAAGGCTTCTA
TCCCAGCGACATCGCCGTGGAGTGGGAGAGCAATGGGCAGCCGGAGAACAACTACAAGACCACGCCTCCC
GTGCTGGACTCCGACGGCTCCTTCTTCCTCTACAGCAAGCTCACCGTGGACAAGAGCAGGTGGCAGCAGG
GGAACGTCTTCTCATGCTCCGTGATGCATGAGGCTCTGCACAACCACTACACGCAGAAGAGCCTCTCCCT
GTCTCCGGGTGGGCATCACCACCATCACCATTGAGCTAGCTTGACTGACTGAGATACAGCGTACCTTCAG
CTCACAGACATGATAAGATACATTGATGAGTTTGGACAAACCACAACTAGAATGCAGTGAAAAAAATGCT
TTATTTGTGAAATTTGTGATGCTATTGCTTTATTTGTAACCATTATAAGCTGCAATAAACAAGTTAACAA
CAACAATTGCATTCATTTTATGTTTCAGGTTCAGGGGGAGGTGTGGGAGGTTTTTTAAAGCAAGTAAAAC
CTCTACAAATGTGGTATTGGCCCATCTCTATCGGTATCGTAGCATAACCCCTTGGGGCCTCTAAACGGGT
CTTGAGGGGTTTTTTGTGCCCCTCGGGCCGGATTGCTATCTACCGGCATTGGCGCAGAAAAAAATGCCTG
ATGCGACGCTGCGCGTCTTATACTCCCACATATGCCAGATTCAGCAACGGATACGGCTTCCCCAACTTGC
CCACTTCCATACGTGTCCTCCTTACCAGAAATTTATCCTTAAGGTCGTCAGCTATCCTGCAGGCGATCTC
TCGATTTCGATCAAGACATTCCTTTAATGGTCTTTTCTGGACACCACTAGGGGTCAGAAGTAGTTCATCA
AACTTTCTTCCCTCCCTAATCTCATTGGTTACCTTGGGCTATCGAAACTTAATTAACCAGTCAAGTCAGC
TACTTGGCGAGATCGACTTGTCTGGGTTTCGACTACGCTCAGAATTGCGTCAGTCAAGTTCGATCTGGTC
CTTGCTATTGCACCCGTTCTCCGATTACGAGTTTCATTTAAATCATGTGAGCAAAAGGCCAGCAAAAGGC
CAGGAACCGTAAAAAGGCCGCGTTGCTGGCGTTTTTCCATAGGCTCCGCCCCCCTGACGAGCATCACAAA
AATCGACGCTCAAGTCAGAGGTGGCGAAACCCGACAGGACTATAAAGATACCAGGCGTTTCCCCCTGGAA
GCTCCCTCGTGCGCTCTCCTGTTCCGACCCTGCCGCTTACCGGATACCTGTCCGCCTTTCTCCCTTCGGG
AAGCGTGGCGCTTTCTCATAGCTCACGCTGTAGGTATCTCAGTTCGGTGTAGGTCGTTCGCTCCAAGCTG
GGCTGTGTGCACGAACCCCCCGTTCAGCCCGACCGCTGCGCCTTATCCGGTAACTATCGTCTTGAGTCCA
ACCCGGTAAGACACGACTTATCGCCACTGGCAGCAGCCACTGGTAACAGGATTAGCAGAGCGAGGTATGT
AGGCGGTGCTACAGAGTTCTTGAAGTGGTGGCCTAACTACGGCTACACTAGAAGAACAGTATTTGGTATC
TGCGCTCTGCTGAAGCCAGTTACCTTCGGAAAAAGAGTTGGTAGCTCTTGATCCGGCAAACAAACCACCG
CTGGTAGCGGTGGTTTTTTTGTTTGCAAGCAGCAGATTACGCGCAGAAAAAAAGGATCTCAAGAAGATCC
TTTGATCTTTTCTACGGGGTCTGACGCTCAGTGGAACGAAAACTCACGTTAAGGGATTTTGGTCATGAGA
TTATCAAAAAGGATCTTCACCTAGATCCTTTTAAATTAAAAATGAAGTTTTAAATCAATCTAAAGTATAT
ATGAGTAAACTTGGTCTGACAGTTACCAATGCTTAATCAGTGAGGCACCTATCTCAGCGATCTGTCTATT
TCGTTCATCCATAGTTGCATTTAAATTTCCGAACTCTCCAAGGCCCTCGTCGGAAAATCTTCAAACCTTT
CGTCCGATCCATCTTGCAGGCTACCTCTCGAACGAACTATCGCAAGTCTCTTGGCCGGCCTTGCGCCTTG
GCTATTGCTTGGCAGCGCCTATCGCCAGGTATTACTCCAATCCCGAATATCCGAGATCGGGATCACCCGA
GAGAAGTTCAACCTACATCCTCAATCCCGATCTATCCGAGATCCGAGGAATATCGAAATCGGGGCGCGCC
TGGTGTACCGAGAACGATCCTCTCAGTGCGAGTCTCGACGATCCATATCGTTGCTTGGCAGTCAGCCAGT
CGGAATCCAGCTTGGGACCCAGGAAGTCCAATCGTCAGATATTGTACTCAAGCCTGGTCACGGCAGCGTA
CCGATCTGTTTAAACCTAGATATTGATAGTCTGATCGGTCAACGTATAATCGAGTCCTAGCTTTTGCAAA
CATCTATCAAGAGACAGGATCAGCAGGAGGCTTTCGCATGAGTATTCAACATTTCCGTGTCGCCCTTATT
CCCTTTTTTGCGGCATTTTGCCTTCCTGTTTTTGCTCACCCAGAAACGCTGGTGAAAGTAAAAGATGCTG
AAGATCAGTTGGGTGCGCGAGTGGGTTACATCGAACTGGATCTCAACAGCGGTAAGATCCTTGAGAGTTT
TCGCCCCGAAGAACGCTTTCCAATGATGAGCACTTTTAAAGTTCTGCTATGTGGCGCGGTATTATCCCGT
ATTGACGCCGGGCAAGAGCAACTCGGTCGCCGCATACACTATTCTCAGAATGACTTGGTTGAGTATTCAC
CAGTCACAGAAAAGCATCTTACGGATGGCATGACAGTAAGAGAATTATGCAGTGCTGCCATAACCATGAG
TGATAACACTGCGGCCAACTTACTTCTGACAACGATTGGAGGACCGAAGGAGCTAACCGCTTTTTTGCAC
AACATGGGGGATCATGTAACTCGCCTTGATCGTTGGGAACCGGAGCTGAATGAAGCCATACCAAACGACG
AGCGTGACACCACGATGCCTGTAGCAATGGCAACAACCTTGCGTAAACTATTAACTGGCGAACTACTTAC
TCTAGCTTCCCGGCAACAGTTGATAGACTGGATGGAGGCGGATAAAGTTGCAGGACCACTTCTGCGCTCG
GCCCTTCCGGCTGGCTGGTTTATTGCTGATAAATCTGGAGCCGGTGAGCGTGGGTCTCGCGGTATCATTG
CAGCACTGGGGCCAGATGGTAAGCCCTCCCGTATCGTAGTTATCTACACGACGGGGAGTCAGGCAACTAT
GGATGAACGAAATAGACAGATCGCTGAGATAGGTGCCTCACTGATTAAGCATTGGTAACCGATTCTAGGT
GCATTGGCGCAGAAAAAAATGCCTGATGCGACGCTGCGCGTCTTATACTCCCACATATGCCAGATTCAGC
AACGGATACGGCTTCCCCAACTTGCCCACTTCCATACGTGTCCTCCTTACCAGAAATTTATCCTTAAGAT
CCCGAATCGTTTAAACTCGACTCTGGCTCTATCGAATCTCCGTCGTTTCGAGCTTACGCGAACAGCCGTG
GCGCTCATTTGCTCGTCGGGCATCGAATCTCGTCAGCTATCGTCAGCTTACCTTTTTGGCAGCGATCGCG
GCTCCCGACATCTTGGACCATTAGCTCCACAGGTATCTTCTTCCCTCTAGTGGTCATAACAGCAGCTTCA
GCTACCTCTCAATTCAAAAAACCCCTCAAGACCCGTTTAGAGGCCCCAAGGGGTTATGCTATCAATCGTT
GCGTTACACACACAAAAAACCAACACACATCCATCTTCGATGGATAGCGATTTTATTATCTAACTGCTGA
TCGAGTGTAGCCAGATCTAGTAATCAATTACGGGGTCATTAGTTCATAGCCCATATATGGAGTTCCGCGT
TACATAACTTACGGTAAATGGCCCGCCTGGCTGACCGCCCAACGACCCCCGCCCATTGACGTCAATAATG
ACGTATGTTCCCATAGTAACGCCAATAGGGACTTTCCATTGACGTCAATGGGTGGAGTATTTACGGTAAA
CTGCCCACTTGGCAGTACATCAAGTGTATCATATGCCAAGTACGCCCCCTATTGACGTCAATGACGGTAA
ATGGCCCGCCTGGCATTATGCCCAGTACATGACCTTATGGGACTTTCCTACTTGGCAGTACATCTACGTA
TTAGTCATCGCTATTACCATGCTGATGCGGTTTTGGCAGTACATCAATGGGCGTGGATAGCGGTTTGACT
CACGGGGATTTCCAAGTCTCCACCCCATTGACGTCAATGGGAGTTTGTTTTGGCACCAAAATCAACGGGA
CTTTCCAAAATGTCGTAACAACTCCGCCCCATTGACGCAAATGGGCGGTAGGCGTGTACGGTGGGAGGTC
TATATAAGCAGAGCTGGTTTAGTGAACCGTCAGATCGCCTGGAGACGCCATCCACGCTGTTTTGACCTCC
ATAGAAGACACCGGGACCGATCCAGCCTCCCCTCGAAGCTTACATGTGGTACCGAGCTCGGATCCTGAGA
ACTTCAGGGTGAGTCTATGGGACCCTTGATGTTTTCTTTCCCCTTCTTTTCTATGGTTAAGTTCATGTCA
TAGGAAGGGGAGAAGTAACAGGGTACACATATTGACCAAATCAGGGTAATTTTGCATTTGTAATTTTAAA
AAATGCTTTCTTCTTTTAATATACTTTTTTGTTTATCTTATTTCTAATACTTTCCCTAATCTCTTTCTTT
CAGGGCAATAATGATACAATGTATCATGCCTCTTTGCACCATTCTAAAGAATAACAGTGATAATTTCTGG
GTTAAGGCAATAGCAATATTTCTGCATATAAATATTTCTGCATATAAATTGTAACTGATGTAAGAGGTTT
CATATTGCTAATAGCAGCTACAATCCAGCTACCATTCTGCTTTTATTTTATGGTTGGGATAAGGCTGGAT
TATTCTGAGTCCAAGCTAGGCCCTTTTGCTAATCATGTTCATACCTCTTATCTTCCTCCCACAGCTCCTG
GGCAACGTGCTGGTCTGTGTGCTGGCCCATCACTTTGGCAAAGGCGGCCGCTGCCAAGCTTCCGAGCTCT
CGAATTCAAAGGAGGTACCGCGATATCTAC
